>Addgene plasmid #202503 | pJPT019-LAT_C26A-HaloTag-3x FLAG | addgene full sequence | sequence record 398256 | Addgene NGS Result
GACACACCCGCCAGCGGCCGCGCCACCATGGAGGAGGCCATCCTGGTCCCCTGCGTGCTGGGGCTCCTGC
TGCTGCCCATCCTGGCCATGTTGATGGCACTGGCCGTGCACTGCCACAGACTGCCAGGATCCGGCGGCTC
CGAAATCGGTACTGGCTTTCCATTCGACCCCCATTATGTGGAAGTCCTGGGCGAGCGCATGCACTACGTC
GATGTTGGTCCGCGCGATGGCACCCCTGTGCTGTTCCTGCACGGTAACCCGACCTCCTCCTACGTGTGGC
GCAACATCATCCCGCATGTTGCACCGACCCATCGCTGCATTGCTCCAGACCTGATCGGTATGGGCAAATC
CGACAAACCAGACCTGGGTTATTTCTTCGACGACCACGTCCGCTTCATGGATGCCTTCATCGAAGCCCTG
GGTCTGGAAGAGGTCGTCCTGGTCATTCACGACTGGGGCTCCGCTCTGGGTTTCCACTGGGCCAAGCGCA
ATCCAGAGCGCGTCAAAGGTATTGCATTTATGGAGTTCATCCGCCCTATCCCGACCTGGGACGAATGGCC
AGAATTTGCCCGCGAGACCTTCCAGGCCTTCCGCACCACCGACGTCGGCCGCAAGCTGATCATCGATCAG
AACGTTTTTATCGAGGGTACGCTGCCGATGGGTGTCGTCCGCCCGCTGACTGAAGTCGAGATGGACCATT
ACCGCGAGCCGTTCCTGAATCCTGTTGACCGCGAGCCACTGTGGCGCTTCCCAAACGAGCTGCCAATCGC
CGGTGAGCCAGCGAACATCGTCGCGCTGGTCGAAGAATACATGGACTGGCTGCACCAGTCCCCTGTCCCG
AAGCTGCTGTTCTGGGGCACCCCAGGCGTTCTGATCCCACCGGCCGAAGCCGCTCGCCTGGCCAAAAGCC
TGCCTAACTGCAAGGCTGTGGACATCGGCCCGGGTCTGAATCTGCTGCAAGAAGACAACCCGGACCTGAT
CGGCAGCGAGATCGCGCGCTGGCTGTCTACTCTGGAGATTTCCGGCTCCGAATTCGATTACAAGGACCAC
GATGGCGACTATAAGGATCACGACATCGACTACAAGGACGATGACGACAAGTGAGCTAGCTTGACTGACT
GAGATACAGCGTACCTTCAGCTCACAGACATGATAAGATACATTGATGAGTTTGGACAAACCACAACTAG
AATGCAGTGAAAAAAATGCTTTATTTGTGAAATTTGTGATGCTATTGCTTTATTTGTAACCATTATAAGC
TGCAATAAACAAGTTAACAACAACAATTGCATTCATTTTATGTTTCAGGTTCAGGGGGAGGTGTGGGAGG
TTTTTTAAAGCAAGTAAAACCTCTACAAATGTGGTATTGGCCCATCTCTATCGGTATCGTAGCATAACCC
CTTGGGGCCTCTAAACGGGTCTTGAGGGGTTTTTTGTGCCCCTCGGGCCGGATTGCTATCTACCGGCATT
GGCGCAGAAAAAAATGCCTGATGCGACGCTGCGCGTCTTATACTCCCACATATGCCAGATTCAGCAACGG
ATACGGCTTCCCCAACTTGCCCACTTCCATACGTGTCCTCCTTACCAGAAATTTATCCTTAAGGTCGTCA
GCTATCCTGCAGGCGATCTCTCGATTTCGATCAAGACATTCCTTTAATGGTCTTTTCTGGACACCACTAG
GGGTCAGAAGTAGTTCATCAAACTTTCTTCCCTCCCTAATCTCATTGGTTACCTTGGGCTATCGAAACTT
AATTAACCAGTCAAGTCAGCTACTTGGCGAGATCGACTTGTCTGGGTTTCGACTACGCTCAGAATTGCGT
CAGTCAAGTTCGATCTGGTCCTTGCTATTGCACCCGTTCTCCGATTACGAGTTTCATTTAAATCATGTGA
GCAAAAGGCCAGCAAAAGGCCAGGAACCGTAAAAAGGCCGCGTTGCTGGCGTTTTTCCATAGGCTCCGCC
CCCCTGACGAGCATCACAAAAATCGACGCTCAAGTCAGAGGTGGCGAAACCCGACAGGACTATAAAGATA
CCAGGCGTTTCCCCCTGGAAGCTCCCTCGTGCGCTCTCCTGTTCCGACCCTGCCGCTTACCGGATACCTG
TCCGCCTTTCTCCCTTCGGGAAGCGTGGCGCTTTCTCATAGCTCACGCTGTAGGTATCTCAGTTCGGTGT
AGGTCGTTCGCTCCAAGCTGGGCTGTGTGCACGAACCCCCCGTTCAGCCCGACCGCTGCGCCTTATCCGG
TAACTATCGTCTTGAGTCCAACCCGGTAAGACACGACTTATCGCCACTGGCAGCAGCCACTGGTAACAGG
ATTAGCAGAGCGAGGTATGTAGGCGGTGCTACAGAGTTCTTGAAGTGGTGGCCTAACTACGGCTACACTA
GAAGAACAGTATTTGGTATCTGCGCTCTGCTGAAGCCAGTTACCTTCGGAAAAAGAGTTGGTAGCTCTTG
ATCCGGCAAACAAACCACCGCTGGTAGCGGTGGTTTTTTTGTTTGCAAGCAGCAGATTACGCGCAGAAAA
AAAGGATCTCAAGAAGATCCTTTGATCTTTTCTACGGGGTCTGACGCTCAGTGGAACGAAAACTCACGTT
AAGGGATTTTGGTCATGAGATTATCAAAAAGGATCTTCACCTAGATCCTTTTAAATTAAAAATGAAGTTT
TAAATCAATCTAAAGTATATATGAGTAAACTTGGTCTGACAGTTACCAATGCTTAATCAGTGAGGCACCT
ATCTCAGCGATCTGTCTATTTCGTTCATCCATAGTTGCATTTAAATTTCCGAACTCTCCAAGGCCCTCGT
CGGAAAATCTTCAAACCTTTCGTCCGATCCATCTTGCAGGCTACCTCTCGAACGAACTATCGCAAGTCTC
TTGGCCGGCCTTGCGCCTTGGCTATTGCTTGGCAGCGCCTATCGCCAGGTATTACTCCAATCCCGAATAT
CCGAGATCGGGATCACCCGAGAGAAGTTCAACCTACATCCTCAATCCCGATCTATCCGAGATCCGAGGAA
TATCGAAATCGGGGCGCGCCTGGCCTCCGCGCCGGGTTTTGGCGCCTCCCGCGGGCGCCCCCCTCGTCAC
GGCGAGCGCTGCCACGTCAGACGAAGGGCGCAGGAGCGTCCTGATCCTTCCGCCCGGACGCTCAGGACAG
CGGCCCGCTGCTCATAAGACTCGGCCTTAGAACCCCAGTATCAGCAGAAGGACATTTTAGGACGGGACTT
GGGTGACTCTAGGGCACTGGTTTTCTTTCCAGAGAGCGGAACAGGCGAGGAAAAGTAGTCCCTTCTCGGC
GATTCTGCGGAGGGATCTCCGTGGGGCGGTGAACGCCGATGATTATATAAGGACGCGCCGGGTGTGGCAC
AGCTAGTTCCGTCGCAGCCGGGATTTGGGTCGCGGTTCTTGTTTGTGGATCGCTGTGATCGTCACTTGGT
GAGTAGCGGGCTGCTGGGCTGGCCGGGGCTTTCGTGGCCGCCGGGCCGCTCGGTGGGACGGAAGCGTGTG
GAGAGACCGCCAAGGGCTGTAGTCTGGGTCCGCGAGCAAGGTTGCCCTGAACTGGGGGTTGGGGGGAGCG
CAGCAAAATGGCGGCTGTTCCCGAGTCTTGAATGGAAGACGCTTGTGAGGCGGGCTGTGAGGTCGTTGAA
ACAAGGTGGGGGGCATGGTGGGCGGCAAGAACCCAAGGTCTTGAGCCCTTCGCTAATGCGGGAAAGCTCT
TATTCGGGTGAGATGGGCTGGGCACCATCTGGGGACCCTGACGTGAAGTTTGTCACTGACTGGAGAACTC
GGTTTGTCGTCTGTTGCGGGGGCGGCAGTTATGGCGGTGCCGTTGGGCAGTGCACCCGTACCTTTGGGAG
CGCGCGCCCTCGTCGTGTCGTGACGTCACCCGTTCTGTTGGCTTATAATGCAGGGTGGGGCCACCTGCCG
GTAGGTGTGCGGTAGGCTTTTCTCCGTCGCAGGACGCAGGGTTCGGGCCTAGGGTAGGCTCTCCTGAATC
GACAGGCGCCGGACCTCTGGTGAGGGGAGGGATAAGTGAGGCGTCAGTTTCTTTGGTCGGTTTTATGTAC
CTATCTTCTTAAGTAGCTGAAGCTCCGGTTTTGAACTATGCGCTCGGGGTTGGCGAGTGTGTTTTGTGAA
GTTTTTTAGGCACCTTTTGAAATGTAATCATTTGGGTCAATATGTAATTTTCAGTGTTAGACTTGTAAAT
TGTCCGCTAAATTCTGGCCGTTTTTGGCTTTTTTGTTAGACAACATGACCGAGTACAAGCCCACGGTGCG
CCTCGCCACCCGCGACGACGTCCCCAGGGCCGTACGCACCCTCGCCGCCGCGTTCGCCGACTACCCCGCC
ACGCGCCACACCGTCGATCCGGACCGCCACATCGAGCGGGTCACCGAGCTGCAAGAACTCTTCCTCACGC
GCGTCGGGCTCGACATCGGCAAGGTGTGGGTCGCGGACGACGGCGCCGCGGTGGCGGTCTGGACCACGCC
GGAGAGCGTCGAAGCGGGGGCGGTGTTCGCCGAGATCGGCCCGCGCATGGCCGAGTTGAGCGGTTCCCGG
CTGGCCGCGCAGCAACAGATGGAGGGCCTCCTGGCGCCGCACCGGCCCAAGGAGCCCGCGTGGTTCCTGG
CCACCGTCGGCGTCTCGCCCGACCACCAGGGCAAGGGTCTGGGCAGCGCCGTCGTGCTCCCCGGAGTGGA
GGCCGCCGAGCGCGCCGGGGTGCCCGCCTTCCTGGAGACCTCCGCGCCCCGCAACCTCCCCTTCTACGAG
CGGCTCGGCTTCACCGTCACCGCCGACGTCGAGGTGCCCGAAGGACCGCGCACCTGGTGCATGACCCGCA
AGCCCGGTGCCTAGGCTAGTATGTAAGCCTAGTCTTAGATAATAAAATCGCTATCCATCGAAGATGGATG
TGTGTTGGTTTTTTGTGTGTGTAACGCTAGGCGCGCCTGGTGTACCGAGAACGATCCTCTCAGTGCGAGT
CTCGACGATCCATATCGTTGCTTGGCAGTCAGCCAGTCGGAATCCAGCTTGGGACCCAGGAAGTCCAATC
GTCAGATATTGTACTCAAGCCTGGTCACGGCAGCGTACCGATCTGTTTAAACCTAGATATTGATAGTCTG
ATCGGTCAACGTATAATCGAGTCCTAGCTTTTGCAAACATCTATCAAGAGACAGGATCAGCAGGAGGCTT
TCGCATGAGTATTCAACATTTCCGTGTCGCCCTTATTCCCTTTTTTGCGGCATTTTGCCTTCCTGTTTTT
GCTCACCCAGAAACGCTGGTGAAAGTAAAAGATGCTGAAGATCAGTTGGGTGCGCGAGTGGGTTACATCG
AACTGGATCTCAACAGCGGTAAGATCCTTGAGAGTTTTCGCCCCGAAGAACGCTTTCCAATGATGAGCAC
TTTTAAAGTTCTGCTATGTGGCGCGGTATTATCCCGTATTGACGCCGGGCAAGAGCAACTCGGTCGCCGC
ATACACTATTCTCAGAATGACTTGGTTGAGTATTCACCAGTCACAGAAAAGCATCTTACGGATGGCATGA
CAGTAAGAGAATTATGCAGTGCTGCCATAACCATGAGTGATAACACTGCGGCCAACTTACTTCTGACAAC
GATTGGAGGACCGAAGGAGCTAACCGCTTTTTTGCACAACATGGGGGATCATGTAACTCGCCTTGATCGT
TGGGAACCGGAGCTGAATGAAGCCATACCAAACGACGAGCGTGACACCACGATGCCTGTAGCAATGGCAA
CAACCTTGCGTAAACTATTAACTGGCGAACTACTTACTCTAGCTTCCCGGCAACAGTTGATAGACTGGAT
GGAGGCGGATAAAGTTGCAGGACCACTTCTGCGCTCGGCCCTTCCGGCTGGCTGGTTTATTGCTGATAAA
TCTGGAGCCGGTGAGCGTGGGTCTCGCGGTATCATTGCAGCACTGGGGCCAGATGGTAAGCCCTCCCGTA
TCGTAGTTATCTACACGACGGGGAGTCAGGCAACTATGGATGAACGAAATAGACAGATCGCTGAGATAGG
TGCCTCACTGATTAAGCATTGGTAACCGATTCTAGGTGCATTGGCGCAGAAAAAAATGCCTGATGCGACG
CTGCGCGTCTTATACTCCCACATATGCCAGATTCAGCAACGGATACGGCTTCCCCAACTTGCCCACTTCC
ATACGTGTCCTCCTTACCAGAAATTTATCCTTAAGATCCCGAATCGTTTAAACTCGACTCTGGCTCTATC
GAATCTCCGTCGTTTCGAGCTTACGCGAACAGCCGTGGCGCTCATTTGCTCGTCGGGCATCGAATCTCGT
CAGCTATCGTCAGCTTACCTTTTTGGCAGCGATCGCGGCTCCCGACATCTTGGACCATTAGCTCCACAGG
TATCTTCTTCCCTCTAGTGGTCATAACAGCAGCTTCAGCTACCTCTCAATTCAAAAAACCCCTCAAGACC
CGTTTAGAGGCCCCAAGGGGTTATGCTATCAATCGTTGCGTTACACACACAAAAAACCAACACACATCCA
TCTTCGATGGATAGCGATTTTATTATCTAACTGCTGATCGAGTGTAGCCAGATCTAGTAATCAATTACGG
GGTCATTAGTTCATAGCCCATATATGGAGTTCCGCGTTACATAACTTACGGTAAATGGCCCGCCTGGCTG
ACCGCCCAACGACCCCCGCCCATTGACGTCAATAATGACGTATGTTCCCATAGTAACGCCAATAGGGACT
TTCCATTGACGTCAATGGGTGGAGTATTTACGGTAAACTGCCCACTTGGCAGTACATCAAGTGTATCATA
TGCCAAGTACGCCCCCTATTGACGTCAATGACGGTAAATGGCCCGCCTGGCATTATGCCCAGTACATGAC
CTTATGGGACTTTCCTACTTGGCAGTACATCTACGTATTAGTCATCGCTATTACCATGCTGATGCGGTTT
TGGCAGTACATCAATGGGCGTGGATAGCGGTTTGACTCACGGGGATTTCCAAGTCTCCACCCCATTGACG
TCAATGGGAGTTTGTTTTGGCACCAAAATCAACGGGACTTTCCAAAATGTCGTAACAACTCCGCCCCATT
GACGCAAATGGGCGGTAGGCGTGTACGGTGGGAGGTCTATATAAGCAGAGCTGGTTTAGTGAACCGTCAG
ATCAGATCTTTGTCGATCCTACCATCCACTC
Features (pLannotate 1.2.2; 20 found; start..end, strand, type, name):
     28..132     +  CDS            LAT (fragment): LAT_HUMAN - Experimental evidence at protein level: Swiss-Prot protein existence level 1. Required for TCR (T-cell antigen receptor)- and pre-TCR- mediated signaling, both in mature T-cells and during their development. Involved in FCGR3 (low affinity immunoglobulin gamma Fc region receptor III)-mediated signaling in natural killer cells and FCER1 (high affinity immunoglobulin epsilon receptor)-mediated signaling in mast cells. Couples activation of these receptors and their associated kinases with distal intracellular events such as mobilization of intracellular calcium stores, PKC activation
    142..1026    +  CDS            HaloTag®: modified bacterial dehalogenase that forms covalent bonds with chloroalkane derivatives
   1154..1275    -  polyA_signal   SV40 poly(A) signal: SV40 polyadenylation signal
   1298..1367    -  CDS            large T antigen (fragment): large T antigen from SV40 (simian virus 40)
   1390..1436    +  terminator     T7 terminator: transcription terminator for bacteriophage T7 RNA polymerase
   1466..1602    +  terminator     rrnG terminator: transcription terminator from the E. coli ribosomal RNA rrnG operon (Albrechtsen et al., 1991)
   1647..1718    +  misc_feature   3' β-globin insulator: insulator downstream of the human β-globin locus (Farrell et al., 2002)
   1944..2532    -  rep_origin     ori: high-copy-number ColE1/pMB1/pBR322/pUC origin of replication
   2704..2768    -  CDS            bla(M) (fragment): β-lactamase lacking the signal sequence; bla(M); allows cytosolic expression of β-lactamase
   3032..4241    +  promoter       UbC promoter: human ubiquitin C promoter
   4245..4842    +  CDS            PuroR (fragment): puromycin N-acetyltransferase; pac from Streptomyces; confers resistance to puromycin
   4871..4919    +  polyA_signal   poly(A) signal: synthetic polyadenylation signal
   5185..6045    +  CDS            AmpR: β-lactamase; bla; confers resistance to ampicillin, carbenicillin, and related antibiotics
   6058..6194    +  terminator     rrnG terminator: transcription terminator from the E. coli ribosomal RNA rrnG operon (Albrechtsen et al., 1991)
   6346..6417    +  misc_feature   5' β-globin insulator: insulator upstream of the human β-globin locus (Farrell et al., 2002)
   6422..6468    -  terminator     T7 terminator: transcription terminator for bacteriophage T7 RNA polymerase
   6486..6534    -  polyA_signal   poly(A) signal: synthetic polyadenylation signal
   6615..6918    +  enhancer       CMV enhancer: human cytomegalovirus immediate early enhancer
   6991..7008    -  promoter       CMV promoter (fragment): human cytomegalovirus (CMV) immediate early promoter
   7071..7122    +  promoter       CMVd2 promoter: truncated human cytomegalovirus (CMV) immediate early promoter that yields moderately reduced expression relative to the full-length promoter
