[The description below was written by a language model from this plasmid's Addgene catalogue record and pLannotate feature annotations shown in this document.]
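Description:
pJPT019-LAT_C26A-HaloTag-3x FLAG is a mammalian expression plasmid built on the Twist pTwist CMV Puro backbone. It is propagated in E. coli as a high-copy plasmid through a ColE1/pUC-type origin and selected with ampicillin via a full-length AmpR (β-lactamase) gene. For selection in mammalian cells, a separate cassette places a puromycin N-acetyltransferase gene under the human ubiquitin C promoter, followed by a synthetic polyadenylation signal. The backbone also carries bacterial rrnG and T7 terminators, additional synthetic poly(A) signals and short 5′ and 3′ β-globin insulator elements flanking the expression region, which serve to limit transcriptional read-through and interference between units.

The payload is human LAT (linker for activation of T cells) carrying a C26A substitution, fused at its C terminus to HaloTag followed by a 3x FLAG epitope. Expression is driven by CMV enhancer/promoter elements positioned just upstream across the plasmid's numbering origin, and the annotated SV40 poly(A) signal lies downstream of the fusion. The feature table annotates only a short LAT fragment of about a hundred nucleotides directly ahead of the HaloTag coding sequence, suggesting that an N-terminal portion rather than the whole protein is encoded, although the catalogue entry does not say so. The 3x FLAG tag is not annotated separately, but would fit in the gap between HaloTag and the poly(A) signal. HaloTag is a modified dehalogenase that bonds covalently to chloroalkane ligands, allowing fluorescent labelling or capture, while FLAG supports antibody detection. The stated purpose is simply to express the C26A LAT mutant; the associated publication concerns engineering protein–lipid interactions to improve extracellular vesicle cargo loading and delivery.
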