Addgene plasmid #202503: pJPT019-LAT_C26A-HaloTag-3x FLAG
Purpose: Express C26A Lat mutant
Depositing lab: Neha Kamat. Depositing organization: Northwestern University. Publication: Enhancing extracellular vesicle cargo loading and functional delivery by engineering protein-lipid interactions. Peruzzi JA, Gunnels TF, Edelstein HI, Lu P, Baker D, Leonard JN, Kamat NP. Nat Commun. 2024 Jul 4;15(1):5618. doi: 10.1038/s41467-024-49678-z. PubMed 38965227.
Backbone
  Vector backbone: pTwist CMV Puro
  Backbone manufacturer: Twist
  Vector type: Mammalian Expression
Growth in bacteria
  Bacterial resistance: Ampicillin, 100 μg/mL
  Growth temperature: 37°C
  Growth strain: DH5alpha
  Copy number: High Copy
Gene/Insert
  Gene/Insert name: LAT
  Species: H. sapiens (human)
  Mutation: C26A
  Entrez Gene: LAT (a.k.a. IMD52, LAT1, pp36)
  Promoter: CMV
  Tag / fusion protein: HaloTag-3x FLAG (C terminal on insert)
  Cloning method: Restriction Enzyme; 5′ cloning site Unknown (unknown if destroyed)
Terms and licenses: Academic/Nonprofit Terms; Industry Terms: Not Available to Industry
Depositor comments: Please visit https://doi.org/10.1101/2023.04.29.538810 for bioRxiv preprint.
How to cite: pJPT019-LAT_C26A-HaloTag-3x FLAG was a gift from Neha Kamat (Addgene plasmid # 202503 ; http://n2t.net/addgene:202503 ; RRID:Addgene_202503)
